>Addgene plasmid #194173 | pcDNA3.1+HIF1a-AS1_deltaExon2 | addgene full sequence | sequence record 381919 | Addgene NGS Result
GACGGATCGGGAGATCTCCCGATCCCCTATGGTGCACTCTCAGTACAATCTGCTCTGATGCCGCATAGTT
AAGCCAGTATCTGCTCCCTGCTTGTGTGTTGGAGGTCGCTGAGTAGTGCGCGAGCAAAATTTAAGCTACA
ACAAGGCAAGGCTTGACCGACAATTGCATGAAGAATCTGCTTAGGGTTAGGCGTTTTGCGCTGCTTCGCG
ATGTACGGGCCAGATATACGCGTTGACATTGATTATTGACTAGTTATTAATAGTAATCAATTACGGGGTC
ATTAGTTCATAGCCCATATATGGAGTTCCGCGTTACATAACTTACGGTAAATGGCCCGCCTGGCTGACCG
CCCAACGACCCCCGCCCATTGACGTCAATAATGACGTATGTTCCCATAGTAACGCCAATAGGGACTTTCC
ATTGACGTCAATGGGTGGAGTATTTACGGTAAACTGCCCACTTGGCAGTACATCAAGTGTATCATATGCC
AAGTACGCCCCCTATTGACGTCAATGACGGTAAATGGCCCGCCTGGCATTATGCCCAGTACATGACCTTA
TGGGACTTTCCTACTTGGCAGTACATCTACGTATTAGTCATCGCTATTACCATGGTGATGCGGTTTTGGC
AGTACATCAATGGGCGTGGATAGCGGTTTGACTCACGGGGATTTCCAAGTCTCCACCCCATTGACGTCAA
TGGGAGTTTGTTTTGGCACCAAAATCAACGGGACTTTCCAAAATGTCGTAACAACTCCGCCCCATTGACG
CAAATGGGCGGTAGGCGTGTACGGTGGGAGGTCTATATAAGCAGAGCTCTCTGGCTAACTAGAGAACCCA
CTGCTTACTGGCTTATCGAAATTAATACGACTCACTATAGGGAGACCCAAGCTGGCTAGCGTTTAAACTT
AAGCTTGGTACCCGCCGCCGGCGCCCTCCATGGTGAATCGGTCCCCGCGATGTCTTCACGGCGGGCGGCC
CCCAGGCTCGCTCCGGCCTAAGCGCTGGCTCCCTCCACACGCGGAGAAGAGAAGGAAAGGAATTCTGCAG
ATATCCAGCACAGTGGCGGCCGCTCGAGTCTAGAGGGCCCGTTTAAACCCGCTGATCAGCCTCGACTGTG
CCTTCTAGTTGCCAGCCATCTGTTGTTTGCCCCTCCCCCGTGCCTTCCTTGACCCTGGAAGGTGCCACTC
CCACTGTCCTTTCCTAATAAAATGAGGAAATTGCATCGCATTGTCTGAGTAGGTGTCATTCTATTCTGGG
GGGTGGGGTGGGGCAGGACAGCAAGGGGGAGGATTGGGAAGACAATAGCAGGCATGCTGGGGATGCGGTG
GGCTCTATGGCTTCTGAGGCGGAAAGAACCAGCTGGGGCTCTAGGGGGTATCCCC
[124 nt withheld, positions 1386-1509]
C
[91 nt withheld, positions 1511-1601]
A
[49 nt withheld, positions 1603-1651]
CCTTTGACGTTGGAGTCCACGTTCTTT
[37 nt withheld, positions 1679-1715]
ACCCTATCTCGGTCTATTCTTTTGATTTATAAGGGATTTTGCCGATTTCGGCCTATTGGTTAAAAAATGA
GCTGATTTAACAAAAATTTAACGCGAATTAATTCTGTGGAATGTGTGTCAGTTAGGGTGTGGAAAGTCCC
CAGGCTCCCCAGCAGGCAGAAGTATGCAAAGCATGCATCTCAATTAGTCAGCAACCAGGTGTGGAAAGTC
CCCAGGCTCCCCAGCAGGCAGAAGTATGCAAAGCATGCATCTCAATTAGTCAGCAACCATAGTCCCGCCC
CTAACTCCGCCCATCCCGCCCCTAACTCCGCCCAGTTCCGCCCATTCTCCGCCCCATGGCTGACTAATTT
TTTTTATTTATGCAGAGGCCGAGGCCGCCTCTGCCTCTGAGCTATTCCAGAAGTAGTGAGGAGGCTTTTT
TGGAGGCCTAGGCTTTTGCAAAAAGCTCCCGGGAGCTTGTATATCCATTTTCGGATCTGATCAAGAGACA
GGATGAGGATCGTTTCGCATGATTGAACAAGATGGATTGCACGCAGGTTCTCCGGCCGCTTGGGTGGAGA
GGCTATTCGGCTATGACTGGGCACAACAGACAATCGGCTGCTCTGATGCCGCCGTGTTCCGGCTGTCAGC
GCAGGGGCGCCCGGTTCTTTTTGTCAAGACCGACCTGTCCGGTGCCCTGAATGAACTGCAGGACGAGGCA
GCGCGGCTATCGTGGCTGGCCACGACGGGCGTTCCTTGCGCAGCTGTGCTCGACGTTGTCACTGAAGCGG
GAAGGGACTGGCTGCTATTGGGCGAAGTGCCGGGGCAGGATCTCCTGTCATCTCACCTTGCTCCTGCCGA
GAAAGTATCCATCATGGCTGATGCAATGCGGCGGCTGCATACGCTTGATCCGGCTACCTGCCCATTCGAC
CACCAAGCGAAACATCGCATCGAGCGAGCACGTACTCGGATGGAAGCCGGTCTTGTCGATCAGGATGATC
TGGACGAAGAGCATCAGGGGCTCGCGCCAGCCGAACTGTTCGCCAGGCTCAAGGCGCGCATGCCCGACGG
CGAGGATCTCGTCGTGACCCATGGCGATGCCTGCTTGCCGAATATCATGGTGGAAAATGGCCGCTTTTCT
GGATTCATCGACTGTGGCCGGCTGGGTGTGGCGGACCGCTATCAGGACATAGCGTTGGCTACCCGTGATA
TTGCTGAAGAGCTTGGCGGCGAATGGGCTGACCGCTTCCTCGTGCTTTACGGTATCGCCGCTCCCGATTC
GCAGCGCATCGCCTTCTATCGCCTTCTTGACGAGTTCTTCTGAGCGGGACTCTGGGGTTCGAAATGACCG
ACCAAGCGACGCCCAACCTGCCATCACGAGATTTCGATTCCACCGCCGCCTTCTATGAAAGGTTGGGCTT
CGGAATCGTTTTCCGGGACGCCGGCTGGATGATCCTCCAGCGCGGGGATCTCATGCTGGAGTTCTTCGCC
CACCCCAACTTGTTTATTGCAGCTTATAATGGTTACAAATAAAGCAATAGCATCACAAATTTCACAAATA
AAGCATTTTTTTCACTGCATTCTAGTTGTGGTTTGTCCAAACTCATCAATGTATCTTATCATGTCTGTAT
ACCGTCGACCTCTAGCTAGAGCTTGGCGTAATCATGGTCATAGCTGTTTCCTGTGTGAAATTGTTATCCG
CTCACAATTCCACACAACATACGAGCCGGAAGCATAAAGTGTAAAGCCTGGGGTGCCTAATGAGTGAGCT
AACTCACATTAATTGCGTTGCGCTCACTGCCCGCTTTCCAGTCGGGAAACCTGTCGTGCCAGCTGCATTA
ATGAATCGGCCAACGCGCGGGGAGAGGCGGTTTGCGTATTGGGCGCTCTTCCGCTTCCTCGCTCACTGAC
TCGCTGCGCTCGGTCGTTCGGCTGCGGCGAGCGGTATCAGCTCACTCAAAGGCGGTAATACGGTTATCCA
CAGAATCAGGGGATAACGCAGGAAAGAACATGTGAGCAAAAGGCCAGCAAAAGGCCAGGAACCGTAAAAA
GGCCGCGTTGCTGGCGTTTTTCCATAGGCTCCGCCCCCCTGACGAGCATCACAAAAATCGACGCTCAAGT
CAGAGGTGGCGAAACCCGACAGGACTATAAAGATACCAGGCGTTTCCCCCTGGAAGCTCCCTCGTGCGCT
CTCCTGTTCCGACCCTGCCGCTTACCGGATACCTGTCCGCCTTTCTCCCTTCGGGAAGCGTGGCGCTTTC
TCATAGCTCACGCTGTAGGTATCTCAGTTCGGTGTAGGTCGTTCGCTCCAAGCTGGGCTGTGTGCACGAA
CCCCCCGTTCAGCCCGACCGCTGCGCCTTATCCGGTAACTATCGTCTTGAGTCCAACCCGGTAAGACACG
ACTTATCGCCACTGGCAGCAGCCACTGGTAACAGGATTAGCAGAGCGAGGTATGTAGGCGGTGCTACAGA
GTTCTTGAAGTGGTGGCCTAACTACGGCTACACTAGAAGAACAGTATTTGGTATCTGCGCTCTGCTGAAG
CCAGTTACCTTCGGAAAAAGAGTTGGTAGCTCTTGATCCGGCAAACAAACCACCGCTGGTAGCGGTGGTT
TTTTTGTTTGCAAGCAGCAGATTACGCGCAGAAAAAAAGGATCTCAAGAAGATCCTTTGATCTTTTCTAC
GGGGTCTGACGCTCAGTGGAACGAAAACTCACGTTAAGGGATTTTGGTCATGAGATTATCAAAAAGGATC
TTCACCTAGATCCTTTTAAATTAAAAATGAAGTTTTAAATCAATCTAAAGTATATATGAGTAAACTTGGT
CTGACAGTTACCAATGCTTAATCAGTGAGGCACCTATCTCAGCGATCTGTCTATTTCGTTCATCCATAGT
TGCCTGACTCCCCGTCGTGTAGATAACTACGATACGGGAGGGCTTACCATCTGGCCCCAGTGCTGCAATG
ATACCGCGAGACCCACGCTCACCGGCTCCAGATTTATCAGCAATAAACCAGCCAGCCGGAAGGGCCGAGC
GCAGAAGTGGTCCTGCAACTTTATCCGCCTCCATCCAGTCTATTAATTGTTGCCGGGAAGCTAGAGTAAG
TAGTTCGCCAGTTAATAGTTTGCGCAACGTTGTTGCCATTGCTACAGGCATCGTGGTGTCACGCTCGTCG
TTTGGTATGGCTTCATTCAGCTCCGGTTCCCAACGATCAAGGCGAGTTACATGATCCCCCATGTTGTGCA
AAAAAGCGGTTAGCTCCTTCGGTCCTCCGATCGTTGTCAGAAGTAAGTTGGCCGCAGTGTTATCACTCAT
GGTTATGGCAGCACTGCATAATTCTCTTACTGTCATGCCATCCGTAAGATGCTTTTCTGTGACTGGTGAG
TACTCAACCAAGTCATTCTGAGAATAGTGTATGCGGCGACCGAGTTGCTCTTGCCCGGCGTCAATACGGG
ATAATACCGCGCCACATAGCAGAACTTTAAAAGTGCTCATCATTGGAAAACGTTCTTCGGGGCGAAAACT
CTCAAGGATCTTACCGCTGTTGAGATCCAGTTCGATGTAACCCACTCGTGCACCCAACTGATCTTCAGCA
TCTTTTACTTTCACCAGCGTTTCTGGGTGAGCAAAAACAGGAAGGCAAAATGCCGCAAAAAAGGGAATAA
GGGCGACACGGAAATGTTGAATACTCATACTCTTCCTTTTTCAATATTATTGAAGCATTTATCAGGGTTA
TTGTCTCATGAGCGGATACATATTTGAATGTATTTAGAAAAATAAACAAATAGGGGTTCCGCGCACATTT
CCCCGAAAAGTGCCACCTGACGTC
Features (pLannotate 1.2.2; 19 found; start..end, strand, type, name):
     28..80      -  misc_feature   bom (fragment): basis of mobility region from pBR322
    235..614     +  enhancer       CMV enhancer: human cytomegalovirus immediate early enhancer
    615..818     +  promoter       CMV promoter: human cytomegalovirus (CMV) immediate early promoter
    814..847     +  LTR            5' LTR (truncated) (fragment): truncated 5' long terminal repeat (LTR) from HIV-1
    863..881     +  promoter       T7 promoter: promoter for bacteriophage T7 RNA polymerase
   1116..1340    +  polyA_signal   bGH poly(A) signal: bovine growth hormone polyadenylation signal
   1344..1365    +  promoter       SV40 promoter (fragment): SV40 enhancer and early promoter
   1386..1814    +  rep_origin     f1 ori (sequence partly withheld): f1 bacteriophage origin of replication; arrow indicates direction of (+) strand synthesis
   1828..2157    +  promoter       SV40 promoter: SV40 enhancer and early promoter
   2224..3015    +  CDS            neo: KKA2_KLEPN - Also known as kan, nptII. Experimental evidence at protein level: Swiss-Prot protein existence level 1. Resistance to kanamycin, neomycin, paromomycin, ribostamycin, butirosin and gentamicin B. From Klebsiella pneumoniae.
   3039..3197    +  CDS            ble (fragment): BLE_KLEPN - Experimental evidence at protein level: Swiss-Prot protein existence level 1. Binding protein with a strong affinity to the bleomycin family of antibiotics. Binds to CL990; an antimitotic-antibiotic compound. From Klebsiella pneumoniae.
   3192..3313    +  polyA_signal   SV40 poly(A) signal: SV40 polyadenylation signal
   3386..3402    -  protein_bind   lac operator: The lac repressor binds to the lac operator to inhibit transcription in E. coli. This inhibition can be relieved by adding lactose or isopropyl-β-D-thiogalactopyranoside (IPTG). lac repressor encoded by lacI
   3410..3440    -  promoter       lac promoter: promoter for the E. coli lac operon
   3455..3476    -  protein_bind   CAP binding site: CAP binding activates transcription in the presence of cAMP. E. coli catabolite activator protein
   3489..3581    -  CDS            lacI (fragment): lac repressor; lacI; The lac repressor binds to the lac operator to inhibit transcription in E. coli. This inhibition can be relieved by adding lactose or isopropyl-β-D-thiogalactopyranoside (IPTG).
   3764..4352    -  rep_origin     ori: high-copy-number ColE1/pMB1/pBR322/pUC origin of replication
   4523..5383    -  CDS            AmpR: β-lactamase; bla; confers resistance to ampicillin, carbenicillin, and related antibiotics
   5384..5488    -  promoter       AmpR promoter: bla
