[The description below was written by a language model from this plasmid's Addgene catalogue record and pLannotate feature annotations shown in this document.]
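Description:
pcDNA3.1+HIF1a-AS1_deltaExon2 is a mammalian expression plasmid built on the pcDNA3.1+ backbone that drives transcription of a truncated form of the human long non-coding RNA HIF1A-AS1 (also called 5'aHIF1alpha). Exon 2 has been deleted, so the construct expresses only exon 1 of the transcript. The sequenced record is 5,519 nt. In E. coli the plasmid is maintained at high copy through a ColE1/pUC-type origin and selected with ampicillin via the β-lactamase gene and its own promoter. An f1 origin is also present, which permits single-stranded DNA production.

The insert itself is not annotated in the feature table, but it lies in the short unannotated interval between the T7 promoter and the bGH polyadenylation signal. Transcription in mammalian cells comes from the CMV immediate early enhancer and promoter, with the bGH signal providing 3' end processing. The upstream T7 promoter would also allow in vitro transcription of the RNA. A separate SV40 early promoter drives the neomycin phosphotransferase gene, terminated by an SV40 poly(A) signal, giving a marker for selecting stably transfected mammalian cells. Small fragments annotated as HIV-1 LTR, ble, lacI, bom and the lac promoter/operator region are short matches within backbone sequence rather than functional modules. The restriction sites used for cloning are not recorded.

The associated publication characterises HIF1A-AS1 as a DNA:DNA:RNA triplex-forming lncRNA that interacts with the HUSH complex. The construct is presumably a deletion variant for comparing exon 1 alone with the full-length lncRNA, though the record states only that it expresses exon 1.
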