Addgene plasmid #194173: pcDNA3.1+HIF1a-AS1_deltaExon2
Purpose: Expresses lncRNA HIF1a-AS1 Exon1
Depositing lab: Ralf Brandes & Matthias Leisegang. Depositing organization: Goethe-Universitaet Frankfurt am Main. Publication: HIF1alpha-AS1 is a DNA:DNA:RNA triplex-forming lncRNA interacting with the HUSH complex. Leisegang MS, Bains JK, Seredinski S, Oo JA, Krause NM, Kuo CC, Gunther S, Senturk Cetin N, Warwick T, Cao C, Boos F, Izquierdo Ponce J, Haydar S, Bednarz R, Valasarajan C, Fuhrmann DC, Preussner J, Looso M, Pullamsetti SS, Schulz MH, Jonker HRA, Richter C, Rezende F, Gilsbach R, Pfluger-Muller B, Wittig I, Grummt I, Ribarska T, Costa IG, Schwalbe H, Brandes RP. Nat Commun. 2022 Nov 2;13(1):6563. doi: 10.1038/s41467-022-34252-2. PubMed 36323673.
Backbone
  Vector backbone: pcDNA3.1+
  Vector type: Mammalian Expression
Growth in bacteria
  Bacterial resistance: Ampicillin, 100 μg/mL
  Growth temperature: 37°C
  Growth strain: DH5alpha
  Copy number: High Copy
Gene/Insert
  Gene/Insert name: HIF1a-AS1 (alt names: 5'AHIF1alpha; HIF1A Antisense RNA 1)
  Species: H. sapiens (human)
  Mutation: Exon2 was deleted
  Entrez Gene: HIF1A-AS1 (a.k.a. 5'aHIF-1A, 5'aHIF1alpha)
  Promoter: CMV
  Cloning method: Restriction Enzyme; 5′ cloning site Unknown (unknown if destroyed)
Terms and licenses: Academic/Nonprofit Terms; Industry Terms: Not Available to Industry
How to cite: pcDNA3.1+HIF1a-AS1_deltaExon2 was a gift from Ralf Brandes & Matthias Leisegang (Addgene plasmid # 194173 ; http://n2t.net/addgene:194173 ; RRID:Addgene_194173)
